Addgene plasmid #177724: pGal-Trans-Myc-HA-GFP11-KDEL
Purpose: ER protein collagen beta (1-O) galactosyltransferase with a C-terminal Myc tag, an HA tag and the eleventh β-strand of GFP
Depositing lab: Erik Böttger. Depositing organization: University of Zurich. Publication: ER-misfolded proteins become sequestered with mitochondria and impair mitochondrial function. Cortes Sanchon A, Santhosh Kumar H, Mantovani M, Osinnii I, Mateos JM, Kaech A, Shcherbakov D, Akbergenov R, Bottger EC. Commun Biol. 2021 Dec 2;4(1):1350. doi: 10.1038/s42003-021-02873-w. PubMed 34857875.
Backbone
  Vector backbone: phFluc-WT
  Backbone manufacturer: Addgene #177714
  Vector type: Mammalian Expression, Bacterial Expression
  Selectable markers: Hygromycin
Growth in bacteria
  Bacterial resistance: Ampicillin, 100 μg/mL
  Growth temperature: 37°C
  Growth strain: DH5alpha
  Copy number: High Copy
Gene/Insert
  Gene/Insert name: collagen beta(1-O)galactosyltransferase 1
  Species: H. sapiens (human)
  Insert size (bp): 2055
  Entrez Gene: COLGALT1 (a.k.a. BSVD3, ColGalT 1, GLT25D1)
  Tag / fusion protein: Myc (C terminal on insert); HA (C terminal on insert); GFP11 (C terminal on insert); KDEL (C terminal on insert)
Terms and licenses: Academic/Nonprofit Terms; Industry Terms: Not Available to Industry
How to cite: pGal-Trans-Myc-HA-GFP11-KDEL was a gift from Erik Böttger (Addgene plasmid # 177724 ; http://n2t.net/addgene:177724 ; RRID:Addgene_177724)
