[The description below was written by a language model from this plasmid's Addgene catalogue record and pLannotate feature annotations shown in this document.]
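Description:
pGal-Trans-Myc-HA-GFP11-KDEL is a roughly 7 kb mammalian expression plasmid built on the phFluc-WT backbone, carrying human collagen beta(1-O)galactosyltransferase 1 (COLGALT1, also known as GLT25D1), an ER-resident enzyme that transfers galactose onto hydroxylysine residues of collagen. In bacteria it replicates from a high-copy ColE1/pUC-type origin and is selected with ampicillin through the β-lactamase gene. For mammalian cells it also carries a hygromycin B phosphotransferase cassette driven by the SV40 enhancer/early promoter and followed by a synthetic polyadenylation signal, allowing selection of stable transfectants.

The COLGALT1 coding sequence sits downstream of the human cytomegalovirus immediate early enhancer and promoter. A synthetic poly(A) signal and an RNA polymerase II pause site from the α2 globin gene lie upstream of the CMV elements, an arrangement commonly used to limit read-through transcription from the backbone. According to the catalogue record, the enzyme is fused at its C terminus to a Myc tag, an HA tag, the eleventh β-strand of GFP (GFP11) and a KDEL ER-retention motif. The automated annotation detects only the HA epitope in this region, so the Myc, GFP11 and KDEL segments rest on the depositor's description. An SV40 poly(A) signal is annotated downstream of the fusion but on the opposite strand, next to a fragment of SV40 large T antigen sequence.

GFP11 is the small fragment of a split-GFP system and fluoresces only when it meets the complementary GFP1-10 fragment, so the construct can serve as an ER-localised reporter, while the epitope tags permit immunodetection. The associated study concerns ER-misfolded proteins and their sequestration with mitochondria, but the record does not state this plasmid's exact experimental role.
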