Features (pLannotate 1.2.2; 15 found; start..end, strand, type, name):
    439..487     +  polyA_signal   poly(A) signal: synthetic polyadenylation signal
    503..634     +  CDS            TcR (fragment): tetracycline efflux protein; tet; confers resistance to tetracycline
    814..1402    -  rep_origin     ori: high-copy-number ColE1/pMB1/pBR322/pUC origin of replication
   1602..2462    -  CDS            AmpR: β-lactamase confers resistance to ampicillin, carbenicillin, and related antibiotics
   2463..2504    -  promoter       AmpR promoter (fragment): bla
   2567..2615    +  polyA_signal   poly(A) signal: synthetic polyadenylation signal
   2629..2720    +  misc_feature   pause site: RNA polymerase II transcriptional pause signal from the human α2 globin gene
   2873..3250    +  enhancer       CMV enhancer: human cytomegalovirus immediate early enhancer
   3252..3451    +  promoter       CMV promoter: human cytomegalovirus (CMV) immediate early promoter
   3518..5383    +  CDS            COLGALT1 (sequence partly withheld): GT251_HUMAN - Also known as GLT25D1. Experimental evidence at protein level: Swiss-Prot protein existence level 1. Beta-galactosyltransferase that transfers beta-galactose to hydroxylysine residues of type I collagen (PubMed:19075007, PubMed:22216269, PubMed:27402836). By acting on collagen glycosylation, facilitates the formation of collagen triple helix (PubMed:27402836). Also involved in the biosynthesis of collagen type IV (PubMed:30412317). From Homo sapiens (Human).
   5453..5479    +  CDS            3xHA (fragment): three tandem HA epitope tags
   5634..5755    -  polyA_signal   SV40 poly(A) signal: SV40 polyadenylation signal
   5781..5912    -  CDS            LT_SV40 (fragment): Experimental evidence at protein level: Swiss-Prot protein existence level 1. Isoform 17kT antigen targets host RBL2 for degradation and promotes cell proliferation. Transactivates host cyclin A promoter through its J domain. From Simian virus 40 (SV40).
   5949..6306    +  promoter       SV40 promoter: SV40 enhancer and early promoter
   6337..415     +  CDS            HygR (across the origin): hygromycin B phosphotransferase confers resistance to hygromycin
>Addgene plasmid #177724 | pGal-Trans-Myc-HA-GFP11-KDEL | addgene full sequence | sequence record 352616 | Addgene NGS Result
CGGCCGCATCACCGCCGTAATCGACTGGTCCGAAGCTATGTTCGGGGACAGTCAGTACGAGGTGGCCAAC
ATCTTCTTCTGGCGGCCCTGGCTGGCTTGCATGGAGCAGCAGACTCGCTACTTCGAGCGCCGGCATCCCG
AGCTGGCCGGCAGCCCTCGTCTGCGAGCCTACATGCTGCGCATCGGCCTGGATCAGCTCTACCAGAGCCT
CGTGGACGGCAACTTCGACGATGCTGCCTGGGCTCAAGGCCGCTGCGATGCCATCGTCCGCAGCGGGGCC
GGCACCGTCGGTCGCACACAAATCGCTCGCCGGAGCGCAGCCGTATGGACCGACGGCTGCGTCGAGGTGC
TGGCCGACAGCGGCAACCGCCGGCCCAGTACACGACCGCGCGCTAAGGAGGTAGGTCGAGTTTAAACTCT
AGAACCGGTCATGGCCGCAATAAAATATCTTTATTTTCATTACATCTGTGTGTTGGTTTTTTGTGTGTTC
GAACTAGATGCTGTCGACCGATGCCCTTGAGAGCCTTCAACCCAGTCAGCTCCTTCCGGTGGGCGCGGGG
CATGACTATCGTCGCCGCACTTATGACTGTCTTCTTTATCATGCAACTCGTAGGACAGGTGCCGGCAGCG
CTCTTCCGCTTCCTCGCTCACTGACTCGCTGCGCTCGGTCGTTCGGCTGCGGCGAGCGGTATCAGCTCAC
TCAAAGGCGGTAATACGGTTATCCACAGAATCAGGGGATAACGCAGGAAAGAACATGTGAGCAAAAGGCC
AGCAAAAGGCCAGGAACCGTAAAAAGGCCGCGTTGCTGGCGTTTTTCCATAGGCTCCGCCCCCCTGACGA
GCATCACAAAAATCGACGCTCAAGTCAGAGGTGGCGAAACCCGACAGGACTATAAAGATACCAGGCGTTT
CCCCCTGGAAGCTCCCTCGTGCGCTCTCCTGTTCCGACCCTGCCGCTTACCGGATACCTGTCCGCCTTTC
TCCCTTCGGGAAGCGTGGCGCTTTCTCATAGCTCACGCTGTAGGTATCTCAGTTCGGTGTAGGTCGTTCG
CTCCAAGCTGGGCTGTGTGCACGAACCCCCCGTTCAGCCCGACCGCTGCGCCTTATCCGGTAACTATCGT
CTTGAGTCCAACCCGGTAAGACACGACTTATCGCCACTGGCAGCAGCCACTGGTAACAGGATTAGCAGAG
CGAGGTATGTAGGCGGTGCTACAGAGTTCTTGAAGTGGTGGCCTAACTACGGCTACACTAGAAGAACAGT
ATTTGGTATCTGCGCTCTGCTGAAGCCAGTTACCTTCGGAAAAAGAGTTGGTAGCTCTTGATCCGGCAAA
CAAACCACCGCTGGTAGCGGTGGTTTTTTTGTTTGCAAGCAGCAGATTACGCGCAGAAAAAAAGGATCTC
AAGAAGATCCTTTGATCTTTTCTACGGGGTCTGACGCTCAGTGGAACGAAAACTCACGTTAAGGGATTTT
GGTCATGAGATTATCAAAAAGGATCTTCACCTAGATCCTTTTAAATTAAAAATGAAGTTTTAAATCAATC
TAAAGTATATATGAGTAAACTTGGTCTGACAGCGGCCGCAAATGCTAAACCACTGCAGTGGTTACCAGTG
CTTGATCAGTGAGGCACCGATCTCAGCGATCTGCCTATTTCGTTCGTCCATAGTGGCCTGACTCCCCGTC
GTGTAGATCACTACGATTCGTGAGGGCTTACCATCAGGCCCCAGCGCAGCAATGATGCCGCGAGAGCCGC
GTTCACCGGCCCCCGATTTGTCAGCAATGAACCAGCCAGCAGGGAGGGCCGAGCGAAGAAGTGGTCCTGC
TACTTTGTCCGCCTCCATCCAGTCTATGAGCTGCTGTCGTGATGCTAGAGTAAGAAGTTCGCCAGTGAGT
AGTTTCCGAAGAGTTGTGGCCATTGCTACTGGCATCGTGGTATCACGCTCGTCGTTCGGTATGGCTTCGT
TCAACTCTGGTTCCCAGCGGTCAAGCCGGGTCACATGATCACCCATATTATGAAGAAATGCAGTCAGCTC
CTTAGGGCCTCCGATCGTTGTCAGAAGTAAGTTGGCCGCGGTGTTGTCGCTCATGGTAATGGCAGCACTA
CACAATTCTCTTACCGTCATGCCATCCGTAAGATGCTTTTCCGTGACCGGCGAGTACTCAACCAAGTCGT
TTTGTGAGTAGTGTATACGGCGACCAAGCTGCTCTTGCCCGGCGTCTATACGGGACAACACCGCGCCACA
TAGCAGTACTTTGAAAGTGCTCATCATCGGGAATCGTTCTTCGGGGCGGAAAGACTCAAGGATCTTGCCG
CTATTGAGATCCAGTTCGATATAGCCCACTCTTGCACCCAGTTGATCTTCAGCATCTTTTACTTTCACCA
GCGTTTCGGGGTGTGCAAAAACAGGCAAGCAAAATGCCGCAAAGAAGGGAATGAGTGCGACACGAAAATG
TTGGATGCTCATACTCGTCCTTTTTCAATATTATTGAAGCATTTATCAGGGTTACTAGTACGTCTCTCAA
GGATAAGTAAGTAATATTAAGGTACGGGAGGTATTGGACAGGCCGCAATAAAATATCTTTATTTTCATTA
CATCTGTGTGTTGGTTTTTTGTGTGAATCGATAGTACTAACATACGCTCTCCATCAAAACAAAACGAAAC
AAAACAAACTAGCAAAATAGGCTGTCCCCAGTGCAAGTGCAGGTGCCAGAACATTTCTCTGGCCTAACTG
GCCTCAATATTGGCCATTAGCCATATTATTCATTGGTTATATAGCATAAATCAATATTGGCTATTGGCCA
TTGCATACGTTGTATCTATATCATAATATGTACATTTATATTGGCTCATGTCCAATATGACCGCCATGTT
GGCATTGATTATTGACTAGTTATTAATAGTAATCAATTACGGGGTCATTAGTTCATAGCCCATATATGGA
GTTCCGCGTTACATAACTTACGGTAAATGGCCCGCCTGGCTGACCGCCCAACGACCCCCGCCCATTGACG
TCAATAATGACGTATGTTCCCATAGTAACGCCAATAGGGACTTTCCATTGACGTCAATGGGTGGAGTATT
TACGGTAAACTGCCCACTTGGCAGTACATCAAGTGTATCATATGCCAAGTCCGCCCCCTATTGACGTCAA
TGACGGTAAATGGCCCGCCTGGCATTATGCCCAGTACATGACCTTACGGGACTTTCCTACTTGGCAGTAC
ATCTACGTATTAGTCATCGCTATTACCATGGTGATGCGGTTTTGGCAGTACACCAATGGGCGTGGATAGC
GGTTTGACTCACGGGGATTTCCAAGTCTCCACCCCATTGACGTCAATGGGAGTTTGTTTTGGCACCAAAA
TCAACGGGACTTTCCAAAATGTCGTAATAACCCCGCCCCGTTGACGCAAATGGGCGGTAGGCGTGTACGG
TGGGAGGTCTATATAAGCAGAGCTCGTTTAGTGAACCGTCAGATCACTAGAAGCTTGGTACCGAGGAGAT
CTGCCGCCGCGATCGCCATGGCGGCGGCCCCACGCGCGGGCCGGCGGCGCGGGCAGCCGCTCCTGGCGCT
GCTGCTTCTGCTGCTGGCGCCACTGCCGCCGGGGGCCCCGCCGGGCGCCGACGCCTACTTTCCCGAGGAG
[1560 nt withheld, positions 3641-5200]
ACAGGAGACGATGGCTATGTGAGTGACACCGAGACCTCAGTCGTATGGAACAATGAGCACGTCAAGACCG
ACTGGGACCGCGCCAAGTCCCAGAAGATGCGGGAGCAGCAGGCACTGAGCCGTGAGGCCAAGAACTCGGA
CGTGCTCCAGTCCCCACTGGACAGTGCTGCCCGGGATGAACTCAGCACGCGTACGCGGCCGCTCGAGCAG
AAACTCATCTCAGAAGAGGATCTGATCGGTCCGGTCGCCACCTACCCATACGATGTTCCAGATTACGCTG
GTCGACGGATCGGTGGTGGTTCTGGAGGCGGTTCTATGAGAGATCATATGGTTTTGCATGAATATGTTAA
TGCTGCTGGTATTACTAAAAAGACCAAAGATGAACTCTAATAATTCTAGAGTCGGGGCGGCCGGCCGCTT
CGAGCAGACATGATAAGATACATTGATGAGTTTGGACAAACCACAACTAGAATGCAGTGAAAAAAATGCT
TTATTTGTGAAATTTGTGATGCTATTGCTTTATTTGTAACCATTATAAGCTGCAATAAACAAGTTAACAA
CAACAATTGCATTCATTTTATGTTTCAGGTTCAGGGGGAGGTGTGGGAGGTTTTTTAAAGCAAGTAAAAC
CTCTACAAATGTGGTAAAATCGATAAGGATCCGTTTGCGTATTGGGCGCTCTTCCGCTGATCTGCGCAGC
ACCATGGCCTGAAATAACCTCTGAAAGAGGAACTTGGTTAGCTACCTTCTGAGGCGGAAAGAACCAGCTG
TGGAATGTGTGTCAGTTAGGGTGTGGAAAGTCCCCAGGCTCCCCAGCAGGCAGAAGTATGCAAAGCATGC
ATCTCAATTAGTCAGCAACCAGGTGTGGAAAGTCCCCAGGCTCCCCAGCAGGCAGAAGTATGCAAAGCAT
GCATCTCAATTAGTCAGCAACCATAGTCCCGCCCCTAACTCCGCCCATCCCGCCCCTAACTCCGCCCAGT
TCCGCCCATTCTCCGCCCCATGGCTGACTAATTTTTTTTATTTATGCAGAGGCCGAGGCCGCCTCTGCCT
CTGAGCTATTCCAGAAGTAGTGAGGAGGCTTTTTTGGAGGCCTAGGCTTTTGCAAAAAGCTCGATTCTTC
TGACACTAGCGCCACCATGAAGAAGCCCGAACTCACCGCTACCAGCGTTGAAAAATTTCTCATCGAGAAG
TTCGACAGTGTGAGCGACCTGATGCAGTTGTCGGAGGGCGAAGAGAGCCGAGCCTTCAGCTTCGATGTCG
GCGGACGCGGCTATGTACTGCGGGTGAATAGCTGCGCTGATGGCTTCTACAAAGACCGCTACGTGTACCG
CCACTTCGCCAGCGCTGCACTACCCATCCCCGAAGTGTTGGACATCGGCGAGTTCAGCGAGAGCCTGACA
TACTGCATCAGTAGACGCGCCCAAGGCGTTACTCTCCAAGACCTCCCCGAAACAGAGCTGCCTGCTGTGT
TACAGCCTGTCGCCGAAGCTATGGATGCTATTGCCGCCGCCGACCTCAGTCAAACCAGCGGCTTCGGCCC
ATTCGGGCCCCAAGGCATCGGCCAGTACACAACCTGGCGGGATTTCATTTGCGCCATTGCTGATCCCCAT
GTCTACCACTGGCAGACCGTGATGGACGACACCGTGTCCGCCAGCGTAGCTCAAGCCCTGGACGAACTGA
TGCTGTGGGCCGAAGACTGTCCCGAGGTGCGCCACCTCGTCCATGCCGACTTCGGCAGCAACAACGTCCT
GACCGACAA
